LOCUS       Exported 24152 bp ds-DNA circular SYN 12-MAY-2021
DEFINITION  Reprogram somatic cells to iPS cells.
ACCESSION   .
VERSION     .
KEYWORDS    pMaster3
SOURCE      synthetic DNA construct
  ORGANISM  synthetic DNA construct
REFERENCE   1 (bases 1 to 24152)
  AUTHORS   Wu S, Wu Y, Zhang X, Capecchi MR
  TITLE     Efficient germ-line transmission obtained with transgene-free
            induced pluripotent stem cells.
  JOURNAL   Proc Natl Acad Sci U S A. 2014 Jul 22;111(29):10678-83. doi:
            10.1073/pnas.1409933111. Epub 2014 Jul 7.
  PUBMED    25002522
REFERENCE   2 (bases 1 to 24152)
  AUTHORS   .
  TITLE     Direct Submission
  JOURNAL   Exported May 12, 2021 from SnapGene Server 1.1.58
            http://www.snapgene.com
FEATURES             Location/Qualifiers
     source          1..24152
                     /organism="synthetic DNA construct"
                     /mol_type="other DNA"
     promoter        359..636
                     /label=chicken beta-actin promoter
     intron          637..1653
                     /label=chimeric intron
                     /note="chimera between introns from chicken beta-actin and
                     rabbit beta-globin"
     CDS             2646..2711
                     /codon_start=1
                     /product="2A peptide from foot-and-mouth disease virus
                     polyprotein"
                     /label=F2A
                     /note="Eukaryotic ribosomes fail to insert a peptide bond
                     between the Gly and Pro residues, yielding separate
                     polypeptides."
                     /translation="VKQTLNFDLLKLAGDVESNPGP"
     rep_origin      complement(3523..4111)
                     /direction=LEFT
                     /label=ori
                     /note="high-copy-number ColE1/pMB1/pBR322/pUC origin of
                     replication"
     primer_bind     complement(3603..3622)
                     /label=pBR322ori-F
                     /note="pBR322 origin, forward primer"
     CDS             complement(4282..5142)
                     /codon_start=1
                     /gene="bla"
                     /product="beta-lactamase"
                     /label=AmpR
                     /note="confers resistance to ampicillin, carbenicillin, and
                     related antibiotics"
                     /translation="MSIQHFRVALIPFFAAFCLPVFAHPETLVKVKDAEDQLGARVGYI
                     ELDLNSGKILESFRPEERFPMMSTFKVLLCGAVLSRVDAGQEQLGRRIHYSQNDLVEYS
                     PVTEKHLTDGMTVRELCSAAITMSDNTAANLLLTTIGGPKELTAFLHNMGDHVTRLDRW
                     EPELNEAIPNDERDTTMPAAMATTLRKLLTGELLTLASRQQLIDWMEADKVAGPLLRSA
                     LPAGWFIADKSGAGERGSRGIIAALGPDGKPSRIVVIYTTGSQATMDERNRQIAEIGAS
                     LIKHW"
     primer_bind     4905..4924
                     /label=Amp-R
                     /note="Ampicillin resistance gene, reverse primer"
     promoter        complement(5143..5247)
                     /gene="bla"
                     /label=AmpR promoter
     primer_bind     5315..5333
                     /label=pBRforEco
                     /note="pBR322 vectors, upsteam of EcoRI site, forward
                     primer"
     rep_origin      7371..9160
                     /label=oriP
                     /note="Epstein-Barr virus oriP replication origin (Yates et
                     al., 2000)"
     promoter        9636..10814
                     /label=EF-1-alpha promoter
                     /note="strong constitutive promoter for human elongation
                     factor EF-1-alpha"
     intron          9867..10805
                     /label=EF-1-alpha intron A
                     /note="intron upstream of the start codon of human
                     EF-1-alpha"
     regulatory      10822..10831
                     /regulatory_class="other"
                     /note="vertebrate consensus sequence for strong initiation
                     of translation (Kozak, 1987)"
     CDS             11917..11982
                     /codon_start=1
                     /product="2A peptide from foot-and-mouth disease virus
                     polyprotein"
                     /label=F2A
                     /note="Eukaryotic ribosomes fail to insert a peptide bond
                     between the Gly and Pro residues, yielding separate
                     polypeptides."
                     /translation="VKQTLNFDLLKLAGDVESNPGP"
     CDS             13402..13455
                     /codon_start=1
                     /product="2A peptide from Thosea asigna virus capsid
                     protein"
                     /label=T2A
                     /note="Eukaryotic ribosomes fail to insert a peptide bond
                     between the Gly and Pro residues, yielding separate
                     polypeptides."
                     /translation="EGRGSLLTCGDVEENPGP"
     CDS             14416..14475
                     /codon_start=1
                     /product="2A peptide from equine rhinitis A virus
                     polyprotein"
                     /label=E2A
                     /note="Eukaryotic ribosomes fail to insert a peptide bond
                     between the Gly and Pro residues, yielding separate
                     polypeptides."
                     /translation="QCTNYALLKLAGDVESNPGP"
     CDS             14476..15795
                     /codon_start=1
                     /product="human c-Myc proto-oncogene"
                     /label=c-Myc
                     /translation="MPLNVSFTNRNYDLDYDSVQPYFYCDEEENFYQQQQQSELQPPAP
                     SEDIWKKFELLPTPPLSPSRRSGLCSPSYVAVTPFSLRGDNDGGGGSFSTADQLEMVTE
                     LLGGDMVNQSFICDPDDETFIKNIIIQDCMWSGFSAAAKLVSEKLASYQAARKDSGSPN
                     PARGHSVCSTSSLYLQDLSAAASECIDPSVVFPYPLNDSSSPKSCASQDSSAFSPSSDS
                     LLSSTESSPQGSPEPLVLHEETPPTTSSDSEEEQEDEEEIDVVSVEKRQAPGKRSESGS
                     PSAGGHSKPPHSPLVLKRCHVSTHQHNYAAPPSTRKDYPAAKRVKLDSVRVLRQISNNR
                     KCTSPRSSDTEENVKRRTHNVLERQRRNELKRSFFALRDQIPELENNEKAPKVVILKKA
                     TAYILSVQAEEQKLISEEDLLRKRREQLKHKLEQLRNSCA"
     polyA_signal    15919..16040
                     /label=SV40 poly(A) signal
                     /note="SV40 polyadenylation signal"
     primer_bind     complement(15956..15975)
                     /label=SV40pA-R
                     /note="SV40 polyA, reverse primer"
     primer_bind     16010..16029
                     /label=EBV-rev
                     /note="SV40 polyA terminator, reverse primer"
     rep_origin      complement(16047..16502)
                     /direction=LEFT
                     /label=f1 ori
                     /note="f1 bacteriophage origin of replication; arrow
                     indicates direction of (+) strand synthesis"
     primer_bind     complement(16184..16205)
                     /label=F1ori-F
                     /note="F1 origin, forward primer"
     primer_bind     16396..16415
                     /label=F1ori-R
                     /note="F1 origin, reverse primer"
     enhancer        16628..16931
                     /label=CMV enhancer
                     /note="human cytomegalovirus immediate early enhancer"
     promoter        16933..17210
                     /label=chicken beta-actin promoter
     intron          17211..18227
                     /label=chimeric intron
                     /note="chimera between introns from chicken beta-actin and
                     rabbit beta-globin"
     CDS             18300..19430
                     /codon_start=1
                     /product="herpes simplex virus thymidine kinase"
                     /label=HSV TK
                     /note="confers sensitivity to nucleoside analogs such as
                     acyclovir or ganciclovir"
                     /translation="MASYPGHQHASAFDQAARSRGHSNRRTALRPRRQQEATEVRPEQK
                     MPTLLRVYIDGPHGMGKTTTTQLLVALGSRDDIVYVPEPMTYWRVLGASETIANIYTTQ
                     HRLDQGEISAGDAAVVMTSAQITMGMPYAVTDAVLAPHIGGEAGSSHAPPPALTLIFDR
                     HPIAALLCYPAARYLMGSMTPQAVLAFVALIPPTLPGTNIVLGALPEDRHIDRLAKRQR
                     PGERLDLAMLAAIRRVYGLLANTVRYLQCGGSWREDWGQLSGTAVPPQGAEPQSNAGPR
                     PHIGDTLFTLFRAPELLAPNGDLYNVFAWALDVLAKRLRSMHVFILDYDQSPAGCRDAL
                     LQLTSGMVQTHVTTPGSIPTICDLARTFAREMGEAN"
     misc_feature    19446..20032
                     /label=IRES2
                     /note="internal ribosome entry site (IRES) of the
                     encephalomyocarditis virus (EMCV)"
     primer_bind     complement(19613..19630)
                     /label=IRES reverse
                     /note="IRES internal ribosome entry site, reverse primer.
                     Also called pCDH-rev"
     primer_bind     19840..19859
                     /label=IRES-F
                     /note="IRES internal ribosome entry site, forward primer"
     CDS             20033..20836
                     /codon_start=1
                     /gene="aph(3')-II (or nptII)"
                     /product="aminoglycoside phosphotransferase from Tn5"
                     /label=NeoR/KanR
                     /note="confers resistance to neomycin, kanamycin, and G418
                     (Geneticin(R))"
                     /translation="MGSAIEQDGLHAGSPAAWVERLFGYDWAQQTIGCSDAAVFRLSAQ
                     GRPVLFVKTDLSGALNELQDEAARLSWLATTGVPCAAVLDVVTEAGRDWLLLGEVPGQD
                     LLSSHLAPAEKVSIMADAMRRLHTLDPATCPFDHQAKHRIERARTRMEAGLVDQDDLDE
                     EHQGLAPAELFARLKARMPDGEDLVVTHGDACLPNIMVENGRFSGFIDCGRLGVADRYQ
                     DIALATRDIAEELGGEWADRFLVLYGIAAPDSQRIAFYRLLDEFF"
     primer_bind     complement(20096..20115)
                     /label=Neo-R
                     /note="Neomycin resistance gene, reverse primer"
     primer_bind     20706..20725
                     /label=Neo-F
                     /note="Neomycin resistance gene, forward primer"
     polyA_signal    21068..21115
                     /label=HSV TK poly(A) signal
                     /note="herpes simplex virus thymidine kinase
                     polyadenylation signal (Cole and Stacy, 1985)"
     promoter        21136..22314
                     /label=EF-1-alpha promoter
                     /note="strong constitutive promoter for human elongation
                     factor EF-1-alpha"
     intron          21367..22305
                     /label=EF-1-alpha intron A
                     /note="intron upstream of the start codon of human
                     EF-1-alpha"
     polyA_signal    24071..24118
                     /label=HSV TK poly(A) signal
                     /note="herpes simplex virus thymidine kinase
                     polyadenylation signal (Cole and Stacy, 1985)"
     enhancer        24130..357
                     /label=CMV enhancer
                     /note="human cytomegalovirus immediate early enhancer"
ORIGIN
        1 taatagtaat caattacggg gtcattagtt catagcccat atatggagtt ccgcgttaca
       61 taacttacgg taaatggccc gcctggctga ccgcccaacg acccccgccc attgacgtca
      121 ataatgacgt atgttcccat agtaacgcca atagggactt tccattgacg tcaatgggtg
      181 gagtatttac ggtaaactgc ccacttggca gtacatcaag tgtatcatat gccaagtacg
      241 ccccctattg acgtcaatga cggtaaatgg cccgcctggc attatgccca gtacatgacc
      301 ttatgggact ttcctacttg gcagtacatc tacgtattag tcatcgctat taccatggtc
      361 gaggtgagcc ccacgttctg cttcactctc cccatctccc ccccctcccc acccccaatt
      421 ttgtatttat ttatttttta attattttgt gcagcgatgg gggcgggggg gggggggggg
      481 cgcgcgccag gcggggcggg gcggggcgag gggcggggcg gggcgaggcg gagaggtgcg
      541 gcggcagcca atcagagcgg cgcgctccga aagtttcctt ttatggcgag gcggcggcgg
      601 cggcggccct ataaaaagcg aagcgcgcgg cgggcgggag tcgctgcgcg ctgccttcgc
      661 cccgtgcccc gctccgccgc cgcctcgcgc cgcccgcccc ggctctgact gaccgcgtta
      721 ctcccacagg tgagcgggcg ggacggccct tctcctccgg gctgtaatta gcgcttggtt
      781 taatgacggc ttgtttcttt tctgtggctg cgtgaaagcc ttgaggggct ccgggagggc
      841 cctttgtgcg gggggagcgg ctcggggggt gcgtgcgtgt gtgtgtgcgt ggggagcgcc
      901 gcgtgcggct ccgcgctgcc cggcggctgt gagcgctgcg ggcgcggcgc ggggctttgt
      961 gcgctccgca gtgtgcgcga ggggagcgcg gccgggggcg gtgccccgcg gtgcgggggg
     1021 ggctgcgagg ggaacaaagg ctgcgtgcgg ggtgtgtgcg tgggggggtg agcagggggt
     1081 gtgggcgcgt cggtcgggct gcaacccccc ctgcaccccc ctccccgagt tgctgagcac
     1141 ggcccggctt cgggtgcggg gctccgtacg gggcgtggcg cggggctcgc cgtgccgggc
     1201 ggggggtggc ggcaggtggg ggtgccgggc ggggcggggc cgcctcgggc cggggagggc
     1261 tcgggggagg ggcgcggcgg cccccggagc gccggcggct gtcgaggcgc ggcgagccgc
     1321 agccattgcc ttttatggta atcgtgcgag agggcgcagg gacttccttt gtcccaaatc
     1381 tgtgcggagc cgaaatctgg gaggcgccgc cgcaccccct ctagcgggcg cggggcgaag
     1441 cggtgcggcg ccggcaggaa ggaaatgggc ggggagggcc ttcgtgcgtc gccgcgccgc
     1501 cgtccccttc tccctctcca gcctcggggc tgtccgcggg gggacggctg ccttcggggg
     1561 ggacggggca gggcggggtt cggcttctgg cgtgtgaccg gcggctctag agcctctgct
     1621 aaccatgttc atgccttctt ctttttccta cagctcctgg gcaacgtgct ggttattgtg
     1681 ctgtctcatc attttggcaa agaattcgcg attaagccac catgagtgtg gatccagctt
     1741 gtccccaaag cttgccttgc tttgaagcat ccgactgtaa agaatcttca cctatgcctg
     1801 tgatttgtgg gcctgaagaa aactatccat ccttgcaaat gtcttctgct gagatgcctc
     1861 acacggagac tgtctctcct cttccttcct ccatggatct gcttattcag gacagccctg
     1921 attcttccac cagtcccaaa ggcaaacaac ccacttctgc agagaagagt gtcgcaaaaa
     1981 aggaagacaa ggtcccggtc aagaaacaga agaccagaac tgtgttctct tccacccagc
     2041 tgtgtgtact caatgataga tttcagagac agaaatacct cagcctccag cagatgcaag
     2101 aactctccaa catcctgaac ctcagctaca aacaggtgaa gacctggttc cagaaccaga
     2161 gaatgaaatc taagaggtgg cagaaaaaca actggccgaa gaatagcaat ggtgtgacgc
     2221 agaaggcctc agcacctacc taccccagcc tttactcttc ctaccaccag ggatgcctgg
     2281 tgaacccgac tgggaacctt ccaatgtgga gcaaccagac ctggaacaat tcaacctgga
     2341 gcaaccagac ccagaacatc cagtcctgga gcaaccactc ctggaacact cagacctggt
     2401 gcacccaatc ctggaacaat caggcctgga acagtccctt ctataactgt ggagaggaat
     2461 ctctgcagtc ctgcatgcag ttccagccaa attctcctgc cagtgacttg gaggctgcct
     2521 tggaagctgc tggggaaggc cttaatgtaa tacagcagac cactaggtat tttagtactc
     2581 cacaaaccat ggatttattc ctaaactact ccatgaacat gcaacctgaa gacgtgggaa
     2641 gtggcgtgaa acagactttg aattttgacc ttctcaagtt ggcgggagac gtggagtcca
     2701 acccagggcc catgggctcc gtgtccaacc agcagtttgc aggtggctgc gccaaggcgg
     2761 cagaagaggc gcccgaggag gcgccggagg acgcggcccg ggcggcggac gagcctcagc
     2821 tgctgcacgg tgcgggcatc tgtaagtggt tcaacgtgcg catggggttc ggcttcctgt
     2881 ccatgaccgc ccgcgccggg gtcgcgctcg accccccagt ggatgtcttt gtgcaccaga
     2941 gtaagctgca catggaaggg ttccggagct tgaaggaggg tgaggcagtg gagttcacct
     3001 ttaagaagtc agccaagggt ctggaatcca tccgtgtcac cggacctggt ggagtattct
     3061 gtattgggag tgagaggcgg ccaaaaggaa agagcatgca gaagcgcaga tcaaaaggag
     3121 acaggtgcta caactgtgga ggtctagatc atcatgccaa ggaatgcaag ctgccacccc
     3181 agcccaagaa gtgccacttc tgccagagca tcagccatat ggtagcctca tgtccgctga
     3241 aggcccagca gggccctagt gcacagggaa agccaaccta ctttcgagag gaagaagaag
     3301 aaatccacag ccctaccctg ctcccggagg cacagaattg ataagataaa cgtcgacgcg
     3361 aggctggatg gccttcccca ttatgattct tctcgcttcc ggcggcatcg ggatgcccgc
     3421 gttgcaggcc atgctgtcca ggcaggtaga tgacgaccat cagggacagc ttcaaggcca
     3481 gcaaaaggcc aggaaccgta aaaaggccgc gttgctggcg tttttccata ggctccgccc
     3541 ccctgacgag catcacaaaa atcgacgctc aagtcagagg tggcgaaacc cgacaggact
     3601 ataaagatac caggcgtttc cccctggaag ctccctcgtg cgctctcctg ttccgaccct
     3661 gccgcttacc ggatacctgt ccgcctttct cccttcggga agcgtggcgc tttctcatag
     3721 ctcacgctgt aggtatctca gttcggtgta ggtcgttcgc tccaagctgg gctgtgtgca
     3781 cgaacccccc gttcagcccg accgctgcgc cttatccggt aactatcgtc ttgagtccaa
     3841 cccggtaaga cacgacttat cgccactggc agcagccact ggtaacagga ttagcagagc
     3901 gaggtatgta ggcggtgcta cagagttctt gaagtggtgg cctaactacg gctacactag
     3961 aaggacagta tttggtatct gcgctctgct gaagccagtt accttcggaa aaagagttgg
     4021 tagctcttga tccggcaaac aaaccaccgc tggtagcggt ggtttttttg tttgcaagca
     4081 gcagattacg cgcagaaaaa aaggatctca agaagatcct ttgatctttt ctacggggtc
     4141 tgacgctcag tggaacgaaa actcacgtta agggattttg gtcatgagat tatcaaaaag
     4201 gatcttcacc tagatccttt taaattaaaa atgaagtttt aaatcaatct aaagtatata
     4261 tgagtaaact tggtctgaca gttaccaatg cttaatcagt gaggcaccta tctcagcgat
     4321 ctgtctattt cgttcatcca tagttgcctg actccccgtc gtgtagataa ctacgatacg
     4381 ggagggctta ccatctggcc ccagtgctgc aatgataccg cgagacccac gctcaccggc
     4441 tccagattta tcagcaataa accagccagc cggaagggcc gagcgcagaa gtggtcctgc
     4501 aactttatcc gcctccatcc agtctattaa ttgttgccgg gaagctagag taagtagttc
     4561 gccagttaat agtttgcgca acgttgttgc cattgctgca ggcatcgtgg tgtcacgctc
     4621 gtcgtttggt atggcttcat tcagctccgg ttcccaacga tcaaggcgag ttacatgatc
     4681 ccccatgttg tgcaaaaaag cggttagctc cttcggtcct ccgatcgttg tcagaagtaa
     4741 gttggccgca gtgttatcac tcatggttat ggcagcactg cataattctc ttactgtcat
     4801 gccatccgta agatgctttt ctgtgactgg tgagtactca accaagtcat tctgagaata
     4861 gtgtatgcgg cgaccgagtt gctcttgccc ggcgtcaaca cgggataata ccgcgccaca
     4921 tagcagaact ttaaaagtgc tcatcattgg aaaacgttct tcggggcgaa aactctcaag
     4981 gatcttaccg ctgttgagat ccagttcgat gtaacccact cgtgcaccca actgatcttc
     5041 agcatctttt actttcacca gcgtttctgg gtgagcaaaa acaggaaggc aaaatgccgc
     5101 aaaaaaggga ataagggcga cacggaaatg ttgaatactc atactcttcc tttttcaata
     5161 ttattgaagc atttatcagg gttattgtct catgagcgga tacatatttg aatgtattta
     5221 gaaaaataaa caaatagggg ttccgcgcac atttccccga aaagtgccac ctgacgtcta
     5281 agaaaccatt attatcatga cattaaccta taaaaatagg cgtatcacga ggccctttcg
     5341 tcttcaagaa ttctcatgtt tgacagctta tcatcgataa gctgatcctc acaggccgca
     5401 cccagctttt cttccgttgc cccagtagca tctctgtctg gtgaccttga agaggaagag
     5461 gaggggtccc gagaatcccc atccctaccg tccagcaaaa agggggacga ggaatttgag
     5521 gcctggcttg aggctcagga cgcaaatctt gaggatgttc agcgggagtt ttccgggctg
     5581 cgagtaattg gtgatgagga cgaggatggt tcggaggatg gggaattttc agacctggat
     5641 ctgtctgaca gcgaccatga aggggatgag ggtggggggg ctgttggagg gggcaggagt
     5701 ctgcactccc tgtattcact gagcgtcgtc taataaagat gtctattgat ctcttttagt
     5761 gtgaatcatg tctgacgagg ggccaggtac aggacctgga aatggcctag gagagaaggg
     5821 agacacatct ggaccagaag gctccggcgg cagtggacct caaagaagag ggggtgataa
     5881 ccatggacga ggacggggaa gaggacgagg acgaggaggc ggaagaccag gagccccggg
     5941 cggctcagga tcagggccaa gacatagaga tggtgtccgg agaccccaaa aacgtccaag
     6001 ttgcattggc tgcaaaggga cccacggtgg aacaggagca ggagcaggag cgggaggggc
     6061 aggagcagga ggggcaggag caggaggagg ggcaggagca ggaggggcag gagcaggagg
     6121 tggaggccgg ggtcgaggag gcagtggagg ccggggtcga ggaggtagtg gaggccgggg
     6181 tcgaggaggt agtggaggcc gccggggtag aggacgtgaa agagccaggg ggggaagtcg
     6241 tgaaagagcc agggggagag gtcgtggacg tggagaaaag aggcccagga gtcccagtag
     6301 tcagtcatca tcatccgggt ctccaccgcg caggccccct ccaggtagaa ggccattttt
     6361 ccaccctgta ggggaagccg attattttga ataccaccaa gaaggtggcc cagatggtga
     6421 gcctgacgtg cccccgggag cgatagagca gggccccgca gatgacccag gagaaggccc
     6481 aagcactgga ccccggggtc agggtgatgg aggcaggcgc aaaaaaggag ggtggtttgg
     6541 aaagcatcgt ggtcaaggag gttccaaccc gaaatttgag aacattgcag aaggtttaag
     6601 agctctcctg gctaggagtc acgtagaaag gactaccgac gaaggaactt gggtcgccgg
     6661 tgtgttcgta tatggaggta gtaagacctc cctttacaac ctaaggcgag gaactgccct
     6721 tgctattcca caatgtcgtc ttacaccatt gagtcgtctc ccctttggaa tggcccctgg
     6781 acccggccca caacctggcc cgctaaggga gtccattgtc tgttatttca tggtcttttt
     6841 acaaactcat atatttgctg aggttttgaa ggatgcgatt aaggaccttg ttatgacaaa
     6901 gcccgctcct acctgcaata tcagggtgac tgtgtgcagc tttgacgatg gagtagattt
     6961 gcctccctgg tttccaccta tggtggaagg ggctgccgcg gagggtgatg acggagatga
     7021 cggagatgaa ggaggtgatg gagatgaggg tgaggaaggg caggagtgat gtaacttgtt
     7081 aggagacgcc ctcaatcgta ttaaaagccg tgtattcccc cgcactaaag aataaatccc
     7141 cagtagacat catgcgtgct gttggtgtat ttctggccat ctgtcttgtc accattttcg
     7201 tcctcccaac atggggcaat tgggcatacc catgttgtca cgtcactcag ctccgcgctc
     7261 aacaccttct cgcgttggaa aacattagcg acatttacct ggtgagcaat cagacatgcg
     7321 acggctttag cctggcctcc ttaaattcac ctaagaatgg gagcaaccag caggaaaagg
     7381 acaagcagcg aaaattcacg cccccttggg aggtggcggc atatgcaaag gatagcactc
     7441 ccactctact actgggtatc atatgctgac tgtatatgca tgaggatagc atatgctacc
     7501 cggatacaga ttaggatagc atatactacc cagatataga ttaggatagc atatgctacc
     7561 cagatataga ttaggatagc ctatgctacc cagatataaa ttaggatagc atatactacc
     7621 cagatataga ttaggatagc atatgctacc cagatataga ttaggatagc ctatgctacc
     7681 cagatataga ttaggatagc atatgctacc cagatataga ttaggatagc atatgctatc
     7741 cagatatttg ggtagtatat gctacccaga tataaattag gatagcatat actaccctaa
     7801 tctctattag gatagcatat gctacccgga tacagattag gatagcatat actacccaga
     7861 tatagattag gatagcatat gctacccaga tatagattag gatagcctat gctacccaga
     7921 tataaattag gatagcatat actacccaga tatagattag gatagcatat gctacccaga
     7981 tatagattag gatagcctat gctacccaga tatagattag gatagcatat gctatccaga
     8041 tatttgggta gtatatgcta cccatggcaa cattagccca ccgtgctctc agcgacctcg
     8101 tgaatatgag gaccaacaac cctgtgcttg gcgctcaggc gcaagtgtgt gtaatttgtc
     8161 ctccagatcg cagcaatcgc gcccctatct tggcccgccc acctacttat gcaggtattc
     8221 cccggggtgc cattagtggt tttgtgggca agtggtttga ccgcagtggt tagcggggtt
     8281 acaatcagcc aagttattac acccttattt tacagtccaa aaccgcaggg cggcgtgtgg
     8341 gggctgacgc gtgcccccac tccacaattt caaaaaaaag agtggccact tgtctttgtt
     8401 tatgggcccc attggcgtgg agccccgttt aattttcggg ggtgttagag acaaccagtg
     8461 gagtccgctg ctgtcggcgt ccactctctt tccccttgtt acaaatagag tgtaacaaca
     8521 tggttcacct gtcttggtcc ctgcctggga cacatcttaa taaccccagt atcatattgc
     8581 actaggatta tgtgttgccc atagccataa attcgtgtga gatggacatc cagtctttac
     8641 ggcttgtccc caccccatgg atttctattg ttaaagatat tcagaatgtt tcattcctac
     8701 actagtattt attgcccaag gggtttgtga gggttatatt ggtgtcatag cacaatgcca
     8761 ccactgaacc ccccgtccaa attttattct gggggcgtca cctgaaacct tgttttcgag
     8821 cacctcacat acaccttact gttcacaact cagcagttat tctattagct aaacgaagga
     8881 gaatgaagaa gcaggcgaag attcaggaga gttcactgcc cgctccttga tcttcagcca
     8941 ctgcccttgt gactaaaatg gttcactacc ctcgtggaat cctgacccca tgtaaataaa
     9001 accgtgacag ctcatggggt gggagatatc gctgttcctt aggacccttt tactaaccct
     9061 aattcgatag catatgcttc ccgttgggta acatatgcta ttgaattagg gttagtctgg
     9121 atagtatata ctactacccg ggaagcatat gctacccgtt tagggttaac aagggggcct
     9181 tataaacact attgctaatg ccctcttgag ggtccgctta tcggtagcta cacaggcccc
     9241 tctgattgac gttggtgtag cctcccgtag tcttcctggg cccctgggag gtacatgtcc
     9301 cccagcattg gtgtaagagc ttcagccaag agttacacat aaaggcaatg ttgtgttgca
     9361 gtccacagac tgcaaagtct gctccaggat gaaagccact cagtgttggc aaatgtgcac
     9421 atccatttat aaggatgtca actacagtca gagaacccct ttgtgtttgg tccccccccg
     9481 tgtcacatgt ggaacagggc ccagttggca agttgtacca accaactgaa gggattacat
     9541 gcactgcccc gcgaagaagg ggcagagatg tcgtagtcag gtttagttcg tccggggcgg
     9601 ggatcgatcc tctagagtcg attaattaat cgtgaggctc cggtgcccgt cagtgggcag
     9661 agcgcacatc gcccacagtc cccgagaagt tggggggagg ggtcggcaat tgaaccggtg
     9721 cctagagaag gtggcgcggg gtaaactggg aaagtgatgt cgtgtactgg ctccgccttt
     9781 ttcccgaggg tgggggagaa ccgtatataa gtgcagtagt cgccgtgaac gttctttttc
     9841 gcaacgggtt tgccgccaga acacaggtaa gtgccgtgtg tggttcccgc gggcctggcc
     9901 tctttacggg ttatggccct tgcgtgcctt gaattacttc cacctggctg cagtacgtga
     9961 ttcttgatcc cgagcttcgg gttggaagtg ggtgggagag ttcgaggcct tgcgcttaag
    10021 gagccccttc gcctcgtgct tgagttgagg cctggcctgg gcgctggggc cgccgcgtgc
    10081 gaatctggtg gcaccttcgc gcctgtctcg ctgctttcga taagtctcta gccatttaaa
    10141 atttttgatg acctgctgcg acgctttttt tctggcaaga tagtcttgta aatgcgggcc
    10201 aagatctgca cactggtatt tcggtttttg gggccgcggg cggcgacggg gcccgtgcgt
    10261 cccagcgcac atgttcggcg aggcggggcc tgcgagcgcg gccaccgaga atcggacggg
    10321 ggtagtctca agctggccgg cctgctctgg tgcctggcct cgcgccgccg tgtatcgccc
    10381 cgccctgggc ggcaaggctg gcccggtcgg caccagttgc gtgagcggaa agatggccgc
    10441 ttcccggccc tgctgcaggg agctcaaaat ggaggacgcg gcgctcggga gagcgggcgg
    10501 gtgagtcacc cacacaaagg aaaagggcct ttccgtcctc agccgtcgct tcatgtgact
    10561 ccacggagta ccgggcgccg tccaggcacc tcgattagtt ctcgagcttt tggagtacgt
    10621 cgtctttagg ttggggggag gggttttatg cgatggagtt tccccacact gagtgggtgg
    10681 agactgaagt taggccagct tggcacttga tgtaattctc cttggaattt gccctttttg
    10741 agtttggatc ttggttcatt ctcaagcctc agacagtggt tcaaagtttt tttcttccat
    10801 ttcaggtgtc gtgaagctag cgccaccatg gcgggacacc tggcttcgga tttcgccttc
    10861 tcgccccctc caggtggtgg aggtgatggg ccaggggggc cggagccggg ctgggttgat
    10921 cctcggacct ggctaagctt ccaaggccct cctggagggc caggaatcgg gccgggggtt
    10981 gggccaggct ctgaggtgtg ggggattccc ccatgccccc cgccgtatga gttctgtggg
    11041 gggatggcgt actgtgggcc ccaggttgga gtggggctag tgccccaagg cggcttggag
    11101 acctctcagc ctgagggcga agcaggagtc ggggtggaga gcaactccga tggggcctcc
    11161 ccggagccct gcaccgtcac ccctggtgcc gtgaagctgg agaaggagaa gctggagcaa
    11221 aacccggagg agtcccagga catcaaagct ctgcagaaag aactcgagca atttgccaag
    11281 ctcctgaagc agaagaggat caccctggga tatacacagg ccgatgtggg gctcaccctg
    11341 ggggttctat ttgggaaggt attcagccaa acgaccatct gccgctttga ggctctgcag
    11401 cttagcttca agaacatgtg taagctgcgg cccttgctgc agaagtgggt ggaggaagct
    11461 gacaacaatg aaaatcttca ggagatatgc aaagcagaaa ccctcgtgca ggcccgaaag
    11521 agaaagcgaa ccagtatcga gaaccgagtg agaggcaacc tggagaattt gttcctgcag
    11581 tgcccgaaac ccacactgca gcagatcagc cacatcgccc agcagcttgg gctcgagaag
    11641 gatgtggtcc gagtgtggtt ctgtaaccgg cgccagaagg gcaagcgatc aagcagcgac
    11701 tatgcacaac gagaggattt tgaggctgct gggtctcctt tctcaggggg accagtgtcc
    11761 tttcctctgg ccccagggcc ccattttggt accccaggct atgggagccc tcacttcact
    11821 gcactgtact cctcggtccc tttccctgag ggggaagcct ttccccctgt ctccgtcacc
    11881 actctgggct ctcccatgca ttcaaacgga agtggcgtga aacagacttt gaattttgac
    11941 cttctcaagt tggcgggaga cgtggagtcc aacccagggc ccatggctgt cagcgacgcg
    12001 ctgctcccat ctttctccac gttcgcgtct ggcccggcgg gaagggagaa gacactgcgt
    12061 caagcaggtg ccccgaataa ccgctggcgg gaggagctct cccacatgaa gcgacttccc
    12121 ccagtgcttc ccggccgccc ctatgacctg gcggcggcga ccgtggccac agacctggag
    12181 agcggcggag ccggtgcggc ttgcggcggt agcaacctgg cgcccctacc tcggagagag
    12241 accgaggagt tcaacgatct cctggacctg gactttattc tctccaattc gctgacccat
    12301 cctccggagt cagtggccgc caccgtgtcc tcgtcagcgt cagcctcctc ttcgtcgtcg
    12361 ccgtcgagca gcggccctgc cagcgcgccc tccacctgca gcttcaccta tccgatccgg
    12421 gccgggaacg acccgggcgt ggcgccgggc ggcacgggcg gaggcctcct ctatggcagg
    12481 gagtccgctc cccctccgac ggctcccttc aacctggcgg acatcaacga cgtgagcccc
    12541 tcgggcggct tcgtggccga gctcctgcgg ccagaattgg acccggtgta cattccgccg
    12601 cagcagccgc agccgccagg tggcgggctg atgggcaagt tcgtgctgaa ggcgtcgctg
    12661 agcgcccctg gcagcgagta cggcagcccg tcggtcatca gcgtcagcaa aggcagccct
    12721 gacggcagcc acccggtggt ggtggcgccc tacaacggcg ggccgccgcg cacgtgcccc
    12781 aagatcaagc aggaggcggt ctcttcgtgc acccacttgg gcgctggacc ccctctcagc
    12841 aatggccacc ggccggctgc acacgacttc cccctggggc ggcagctccc cagcaggact
    12901 accccgaccc tgggtcttga ggaagtgctg agcagcaggg actgtcaccc tgccctgccg
    12961 cttcctcccg gcttccatcc ccacccgggg cccaattacc catccttcct gcccgatcag
    13021 atgcagccgc aagtcccgcc gctccattac caagagctca tgccacccgg ttcctgcatg
    13081 ccagaggagc ccaagccaaa gaggggaaga cgatcgtggc cccggaaaag gaccgccacc
    13141 cacacttgtg attacgcggg ctgcggcaaa acctacacaa agagttccca tctcaaggca
    13201 cacctgcgaa cccacacagg tgagaaacct taccactgtg actgggacgg ctgtggatgg
    13261 aaattcgccc gctcagatga actgaccagg cactaccgta aacacacggg gcaccgcccg
    13321 ttccagtgcc aaaaatgcga ccgagcattt tccaggtcgg accacctcgc cttacacatg
    13381 aagaggcatt ttggcagcgg cgagggcagg ggcagcctgc tgacctgcgg cgacgtggag
    13441 gagaaccccg gccccatgta caacatgatg gagacggagc tgaagccgcc gggcccgcag
    13501 caaacttcgg ggggcggcgg cggcaactcc accgcggcgg cggccggcgg caaccagaaa
    13561 aacagcccgg accgcgtcaa gcggcccatg aatgccttca tggtgtggtc ccgcgggcag
    13621 cggcgcaaga tggcccagga gaaccccaag atgcacaact cggagatcag caagcgcctg
    13681 ggcgccgagt ggaaactttt gtcggagacg gagaagcggc cgttcatcga cgaggctaag
    13741 cggctgcgag cgctgcacat gaaggagcac ccggattata aataccggcc ccggcggaaa
    13801 accaagacgc tcatgaagaa ggataagtac acgctgcccg gcgggctgct ggcccccggc
    13861 ggcaatagca tggcgagcgg ggtcggggtg ggcgccggcc tgggcgcggg cgtgaaccag
    13921 cgcatggaca gttacgcgca catgaacggc tggagcaacg gcagctacag catgatgcag
    13981 gaccagctgg gctacccgca gcacccgggc ctcaatgcgc acggcgcagc gcagatgcag
    14041 cccatgcacc gctacgacgt gagcgccctg cagtacaact ccatgaccag ctcgcagacc
    14101 tacatgaacg gctcgcccac ctacagcatg tcctactcgc agcagggcac ccctggcatg
    14161 gctcttggct ccatgggttc ggtggtcaag tccgaggcca gctccagccc ccctgtggtt
    14221 acctcttcct cccactccag ggcgccctgc caggccgggg acctccggga catgatcagc
    14281 atgtatctcc ccggcgccga ggtgccggaa cccgccgccc ccagcagact tcacatgtcc
    14341 cagcactacc agagcggccc ggtgcccggc acggccatta acggcacact gcccctctca
    14401 cacatgggta gtgggcaatg tactaactac gctttgttga aactcgctgg cgatgttgaa
    14461 agtaaccccg gtcctatgcc cctcaacgtt agcttcacca acaggaacta tgacctcgac
    14521 tacgactcgg tgcagccgta tttctactgc gacgaggagg agaacttcta ccagcagcag
    14581 cagcagagcg agctgcagcc cccggcgccc agcgaggata tctggaagaa attcgagctg
    14641 ctgcccaccc cgcccctgtc ccctagccgc cgctccgggc tctgctcgcc ctcctacgtt
    14701 gcggtcacac ccttctccct tcggggagac aacgacggcg gtggcgggag cttctccacg
    14761 gccgaccagc tggagatggt gaccgagctg ctgggaggag acatggtgaa ccagagtttc
    14821 atctgcgacc cggacgacga gaccttcatc aaaaacatca tcatccagga ctgtatgtgg
    14881 agcggcttct cggccgccgc caagctcgtc tcagagaagc tggcctccta ccaggctgcg
    14941 cgcaaagaca gcggcagccc gaaccccgcc cgcggccaca gcgtctgctc cacctccagc
    15001 ttgtacctgc aggatctgag cgccgccgcc tcagagtgca tcgacccctc ggtggtcttc
    15061 ccctaccctc tcaacgacag cagctcgccc aagtcctgcg cctcgcaaga ctccagcgcc
    15121 ttctctccgt cctcggattc tctgctctcc tcgacggagt cctccccgca gggcagcccc
    15181 gagcccctgg tgctccatga ggagacaccg cccaccacca gcagcgactc tgaggaggaa
    15241 caagaagatg aggaagaaat cgatgttgtt tctgtggaaa agaggcaggc tcctggcaaa
    15301 aggtcagagt ctggatcacc ttctgctgga ggccacagca aacctcctca cagcccactg
    15361 gtcctcaaga ggtgccacgt ctccacacat cagcacaact acgcagcgcc tccctccact
    15421 cggaaggact atcctgctgc caagagggtc aagttggaca gtgtcagagt cctgagacag
    15481 atcagcaaca accgaaaatg caccagcccc aggtcctcgg acaccgagga gaatgtcaag
    15541 aggcgaacac acaacgtctt ggagcgccag aggaggaacg agctaaaacg gagctttttt
    15601 gccctgcgtg accagatccc ggagttggaa aacaatgaaa aggcccccaa ggtagttatc
    15661 cttaaaaaag ccacagcata catcctgtcc gtccaagcag aggagcaaaa gctcatttct
    15721 gaagaggact tgttgcggaa acgacgagaa cagttgaaac acaaacttga acagctacgg
    15781 aactcttgtg cgtaatagcg gccgcgactc tagatcataa tcagccatac cacatttgta
    15841 gaggttttac ttgctttaaa aaacctccca cacctccccc tgaacctgaa acataaaatg
    15901 aatgcaattg ttgttgttaa cttgtttatt gcagcttata atggttacaa ataaagcaat
    15961 agcatcacaa atttcacaaa taaagcattt ttttcactgc attctagttg tggtttgtcc
    16021 aaactcatca atgtatctta aggcgtaaat tgtaagcgtt aatattttgt taaaattcgc
    16081 gttaaatttt tgttaaatca gctcattttt taaccaatag gccgaaatcg gcaaaatccc
    16141 ttataaatca aaagaataga ccgagatagg gttgagtgtt gttccagttt ggaacaagag
    16201 tccactatta aagaacgtgg actccaacgt caaaggnnnn nnnnnnnnnn nnnnnnnnnn
    16261 nnnnnnnnnn nnnnnnnnnn nnnnntnnnn nnnnnnnnnn nnnnnnnnnn nnnnnnnnnn
    16321 nnnnnnnnnn nnnnnnnnnn nnnnnnnnnn nnnnnnnnnn nnnnnnnnnn nnnnnnngnn
    16381 nnnnnnnnnn nnnnnnnnnn nnnnnnnnnn nnnnnnnnnn nnnnnnnnnn nnnnnnnnnn
    16441 nnnnnnnnnn nnnnnnnnnn nnnnnnnnnn nnnnnnnnnn nnnnnnnnnn nnnnnnnnnn
    16501 nncaggtggc acttttcggg gaaatgtgcg cggaacccct atttgtttat ttttctaaat
    16561 acagcgctag ttattaatag taatcaatta cggggtcatt agttcatagc ccatatatgg
    16621 agttccgcgt tacataactt acggtaaatg gcccgcctgg ctgaccgccc aacgaccccc
    16681 gcccattgac gtcaataatg acgtatgttc ccatagtaac gccaataggg actttccatt
    16741 gacgtcaatg ggtggagtat ttacggtaaa ctgcccactt ggcagtacat caagtgtatc
    16801 atatgccaag tacgccccct attgacgtca atgacggtaa atggcccgcc tggcattatg
    16861 cccagtacat gaccttatgg gactttccta cttggcagta catctacgta ttagtcatcg
    16921 ctattaccat ggtcgaggtg agccccacgt tctgcttcac tctccccatc tcccccccct
    16981 ccccaccccc aattttgtat ttatttattt tttaattatt ttgtgcagcg atgggggcgg
    17041 gggggggggg ggggcgcgcg ccaggcgggg cggggcgggg cgaggggcgg ggcggggcga
    17101 ggcggagagg tgcggcggca gccaatcaga gcggcgcgct ccgaaagttt ccttttatgg
    17161 cgaggcggcg gcggcggcgg ccctataaaa agcgaagcgc gcggcgggcg ggagtcgctg
    17221 cgcgctgcct tcgccccgtg ccccgctccg ccgccgcctc gcgccgcccg ccccggctct
    17281 gactgaccgc gttactccca caggtgagcg ggcgggacgg cccttctcct ccgggctgta
    17341 attagcgctt ggtttaatga cggcttgttt cttttctgtg gctgcgtgaa agccttgagg
    17401 ggctccggga gggccctttg tgcgggggga gcggctcggg gggtgcgtgc gtgtgtgtgt
    17461 gcgtggggag cgccgcgtgc ggctccgcgc tgcccggcgg ctgtgagcgc tgcgggcgcg
    17521 gcgcggggct ttgtgcgctc cgcagtgtgc gcgaggggag cgcggccggg ggcggtgccc
    17581 cgcggtgcgg ggggggctgc gaggggaaca aaggctgcgt gcggggtgtg tgcgtggggg
    17641 ggtgagcagg gggtgtgggc gcgtcggtcg ggctgcaacc ccccctgcac ccccctcccc
    17701 gagttgctga gcacggcccg gcttcgggtg cggggctccg tacggggcgt ggcgcggggc
    17761 tcgccgtgcc gggcgggggg tggcggcagg tgggggtgcc gggcggggcg gggccgcctc
    17821 gggccgggga gggctcgggg gaggggcgcg gcggcccccg gagcgccggc ggctgtcgag
    17881 gcgcggcgag ccgcagccat tgccttttat ggtaatcgtg cgagagggcg cagggacttc
    17941 ctttgtccca aatctgtgcg gagccgaaat ctgggaggcg ccgccgcacc ccctctagcg
    18001 ggcgcggggc gaagcggtgc ggcgccggca ggaaggaaat gggcggggag ggccttcgtg
    18061 cgtcgccgcg ccgccgtccc cttctccctc tccagcctcg gggctgtccg cggggggacg
    18121 gctgccttcg ggggggacgg ggcagggcgg ggttcggctt ctggcgtgtg accggcggct
    18181 ctagagcctc tgctaaccat gttcatgcct tcttcttttt cctacagctc ctgggcaacg
    18241 tgctggttat tgtgctgtct catcattttg gcaaagaatt ctagggataa cagggtaata
    18301 tggcttcgta ccccggccat caacacgcgt ctgcgttcga ccaggctgcg cgttctcgcg
    18361 gccatagcaa ccgacgtacg gcgttgcgcc ctcgccggca gcaagaagcc acggaagtcc
    18421 gcccggagca gaaaatgccc acgctactgc gggtttatat agacggtccc cacgggatgg
    18481 ggaaaaccac caccacgcaa ctgctggtgg ccctgggttc gcgcgacgat atcgtctacg
    18541 tacccgagcc gatgacttac tggcgggtgc tgggggcttc cgagacaatc gcgaacatct
    18601 acaccacaca acaccgcctc gaccagggtg agatatcggc cggggacgcg gcggtggtaa
    18661 tgacaagcgc ccagataaca atgggcatgc cttatgccgt gaccgacgcc gttctggctc
    18721 ctcatatcgg gggggaggct gggagctcac atgccccgcc cccggccctc accctcatct
    18781 tcgaccgcca tcccatcgcc gccctcctgt gctacccggc cgcgcggtac cttatgggca
    18841 gcatgacccc ccaggccgtg ctggcgttcg tggccctcat cccgccgacc ttgcccggca
    18901 ccaacatcgt gcttggggcc cttccggagg acagacacat cgaccgcctg gccaaacgcc
    18961 agcgccccgg cgagcggctg gacctggcta tgctggctgc gattcgccgc gtttacgggc
    19021 tacttgccaa tacggtgcgg tatctgcagt gcggcgggtc gtggcgggag gactggggac
    19081 agctttcggg gacggccgtg ccgccccagg gtgccgagcc ccagagcaac gcgggcccac
    19141 gaccccatat cggggacacg ttatttaccc tgtttcgggc ccccgagttg ctggccccca
    19201 acggcgacct gtataacgtg tttgcctggg ccttggacgt cttggccaaa cgcctccgtt
    19261 ccatgcacgt ctttatcctg gattacgacc aatcgcccgc cggctgccgg gacgccctgc
    19321 tgcaacttac ctccgggatg gtccagaccc acgtcaccac ccccggctcc ataccgacga
    19381 tatgcgacct ggcgcgcacg tttgcccggg agatggggga ggctaactga gcggccgcgg
    19441 atccgcccct ctccctcccc cccccctaac gttactggcc gaagccgctt ggaataaggc
    19501 cggtgtgcgt ttgtctatat gttattttcc accatattgc cgtcttttgg caatgtgagg
    19561 gcccggaaac ctggccctgt cttcttgacg agcattccta ggggtctttc ccctctcgcc
    19621 aaaggaatgc aaggtctgtt gaatgtcgtg aaggaagcag ttcctctgga agcttcttga
    19681 agacaaacaa cgtctgtagc gaccctttgc aggcagcgga accccccacc tggcgacagg
    19741 tgcctctgcg gccaaaagcc acgtgtataa gatacacctg caaaggcggc acaaccccag
    19801 tgccacgttg tgagttggat agttgtggaa agagtcaaat ggctctcctc aagcgtattc
    19861 aacaaggggc tgaaggatgc ccagaaggta ccccattgta tgggatctga tctggggcct
    19921 cggtgcacat gctttacatg tgtttagtcg aggttaaaaa aacgtctagg ccccccgaac
    19981 cacggggacg tggttttcct ttgaaaaaca cgatgataat atggccacaa ccatgggatc
    20041 cgccattgaa caagatggat tgcacgcagg ttctccggcc gcttgggtgg agaggctatt
    20101 cggctatgac tgggcacaac agacaatcgg ctgctctgat gccgccgtgt tccggctgtc
    20161 agcgcagggg cgcccggttc tttttgtcaa gaccgacctg tccggtgccc tgaatgaact
    20221 gcaggacgag gcagcgcggc tatcgtggct ggccacgacg ggcgttcctt gcgcagctgt
    20281 gctcgacgtt gtcactgaag cgggaaggga ctggctgcta ttgggcgaag tgccggggca
    20341 ggatctcctg tcatctcacc ttgctcctgc cgagaaagta tccatcatgg ctgatgcaat
    20401 gcggcggctg catacgcttg atccggctac ctgcccattc gaccaccaag cgaaacatcg
    20461 catcgagcga gcacgtactc ggatggaagc cggtcttgtc gatcaggatg atctggacga
    20521 agagcatcag gggctcgcgc cagccgaact gttcgccagg ctcaaggcgc gcatgcccga
    20581 cggcgaggat ctcgtcgtga cccatggcga tgcctgcttg ccgaatatca tggtggaaaa
    20641 tggccgcttt tctggattca tcgactgtgg ccggctgggt gtggcggacc gctatcagga
    20701 catagcgttg gctacccgtg atattgctga agagcttggc ggcgaatggg ctgaccgctt
    20761 cctcgtgctt tacggtatcg ccgctcccga ttcgcagcgc atcgccttct atcgccttct
    20821 tgacgagttc ttctgagcgg gactctgggg ttcgaaatga ccgaccaagc gacgcccaac
    20881 ctgccatcac gagatttcga ttccaccgcc gccttctatg aaaggttggg cttcggaatc
    20941 gttttccggg acgccggctg gatgatcctc cagcgcgggg atctcatgct ggagttcttc
    21001 gcccacccta gggggaggct aactgaaaca cggaaggaga caataccgga aggaacccgc
    21061 gctatgacgg caataaaaag acagaataaa acgcacggtg ttgggtcgtt tgttcggcgc
    21121 ggcgattaat cgtgaggctc cggtgcccgt cagtgggcag agcgcacatc gcccacagtc
    21181 cccgagaagt tggggggagg ggtcggcaat tgaaccggtg cctagagaag gtggcgcggg
    21241 gtaaactggg aaagtgatgt cgtgtactgg ctccgccttt ttcccgaggg tgggggagaa
    21301 ccgtatataa gtgcagtagt cgccgtgaac gttctttttc gcaacgggtt tgccgccaga
    21361 acacaggtaa gtgccgtgtg tggttcccgc gggcctggcc tctttacggg ttatggccct
    21421 tgcgtgcctt gaattacttc cacctggctg cagtacgtga ttcttgatcc cgagcttcgg
    21481 gttggaagtg ggtgggagag ttcgaggcct tgcgcttaag gagccccttc gcctcgtgct
    21541 tgagttgagg cctggcctgg gcgctggggc cgccgcgtgc gaatctggtg gcaccttcgc
    21601 gcctgtctcg ctgctttcga taagtctcta gccatttaaa atttttgatg acctgctgcg
    21661 acgctttttt tctggcaaga tagtcttgta aatgcgggcc aagatctgca cactggtatt
    21721 tcggtttttg gggccgcggg cggcgacggg gcccgtgcgt cccagcgcac atgttcggcg
    21781 aggcggggcc tgcgagcgcg gccaccgaga atcggacggg ggtagtctca agctggccgg
    21841 cctgctctgg tgcctggcct cgcgccgccg tgtatcgccc cgccctgggc ggcaaggctg
    21901 gcccggtcgg caccagttgc gtgagcggaa agatggccgc ttcccggccc tgctgcaggg
    21961 agctcaaaat ggaggacgcg gcgctcggga gagcgggcgg gtgagtcacc cacacaaagg
    22021 aaaagggcct ttccgtcctc agccgtcgct tcatgtgact ccacggagta ccgggcgccg
    22081 tccaggcacc tcgattagtt ctcgagcttt tggagtacgt cgtctttagg ttggggggag
    22141 gggttttatg cgatggagtt tccccacact gagtgggtgg agactgaagt taggccagct
    22201 tggcacttga tgtaattctc cttggaattt gccctttttg agtttggatc ttggttcatt
    22261 ctcaagcctc agacagtggt tcaaagtttt tttcttccat ttcaggtgtc gtgaagctag
    22321 cgatcgccac catgtcttct aattcagata ctggggattt acaagagtct ttaaagcacg
    22381 gacttacacc tattgtgtct caatttaaaa tggtgaatta ctcctatgat gaagatctgg
    22441 aagagctttg tcccgtgtgt ggagataaag tgtctgggta ccattatggg ctcctcacct
    22501 gtgaaagctg caagggattt tttaagcgaa cagtccaaaa taataaaagg tacacatgta
    22561 tagaaaacca gaactgccaa attgacaaaa cacagagaaa gcgttgtcct tactgtcgtt
    22621 ttcaaaaatg tctaagtgtt ggaatgaagc tagaagctgt aagggccgac cgaatgcgtg
    22681 gaggaaggaa taagtttggg ccaatgtaca agagagacag ggccctgaag caacagaaaa
    22741 aagccctcat ccgagccaat ggacttaagc tagaagccat gtctcaggtg atccaagcta
    22801 tgccctctga cctgaccatt tcctctgcaa ttcaaaacat ccactctgcc tccaaaggcc
    22861 tacctctgaa ccatgctgcc ttgcctccta cagactatga cagaagtccc tttgtaacat
    22921 cccccattag catgacaatg ccccctcacg gcagcctgca aggttaccaa acatatggcc
    22981 actttcctag ccgggccatc aagtctgagt acccagaccc ctataccagc tcacccgagt
    23041 ccataatggg ctattcatat atggatagtt accagacgag ctctccagca agcatcccac
    23101 atctgatact ggaacttttg aagtgtgagc cagatgagcc tcaagtccag gctaaaatca
    23161 tggcctattt gcagcaagag caggctaacc gaagcaagca cgaaaagctg agcacctttg
    23221 ggcttatgtg caaaatggca gatcaaactc tcttctccat tgtcgagtgg gccaggagta
    23281 gtatcttctt cagagaactt aaggttgatg accaaatgaa gctgcttcag aactgctgga
    23341 gtgagctctt aatcctcgac cacatttacc gacaagtggt acatggaaag gaaggatcca
    23401 tcttcctggt tactgggcaa caagtggact attccataat agcatcacaa gccggagcca
    23461 ccctcaacaa cctcatgagt catgcacagg agttagtggc aaaacttcgt tctctccagt
    23521 ttgatcaacg agagttcgta tgtctgaaat tcttggtgct ctttagttta gatgtcaaaa
    23581 accttgaaaa cttccagctg gtagaaggtg tccaggaaca agtcaatgcc gccctgctgg
    23641 actacacaat gtgtaactac ccgcagcaga cagagaaatt tggacagcta cttcttcgac
    23701 tacccgaaat ccgggccatc agtatgcagg ctgaagaata cctctactac aagcacctga
    23761 acggggatgt gccctataat aaccttctca ttgaaatgtt gcatgccaaa agagcataaa
    23821 tttaaatgtc gacgcggccg cgggactctg gggttcgaaa tgaccgacca agcgacgccc
    23881 aacctgccat cacgagattt cgattccacc gccgccttct atgaaaggtt gggcttcgga
    23941 atcgttttcc gggacgccgg ctggatgatc ctccagcgcg gggatctcat gctggagttc
    24001 ttcgcccacc ctagggggag gctaactgaa acacggaagg agacaatacc ggaaggaacc
    24061 cgcgctatga cggcaataaa aagacagaat aaaacgcacg gtgttgggtc gtttgttcgg
    24121 cgcgccctcg acattgatta ttgactagtt at
//
